>Addgene plasmid #46353 | pTK82_GFP-4.1G | depositor full sequence | sequence record 65985 | pTK82_GFP-4.1G sequence 9013 bps
CTGCAGCCTGAATATGGGCCAAACAGGATATCTGTGGTAAGCAGTTCCTGCCCCGGCTCAGGGCCAAGAA
CAGATGGAACAGCTGAATATGGGCCAAACAGGATATCTGTGGTAAGCAGTTCCTGCCCCGGCTCAGGGCC
AAGAACAGATGGTCCCCAGATGCGGTCCAGCCCTCAGCAGTTTCTAGAGAACCATCAGATGTTTCCAGGG
TGCCCCAAGGACCTGAAATGACCCTGTGCCTTATTTGAACTAACCAATCAGTTCGCTTCTCGCTTCTGTT
CGCGCGCTTCTGCTCCCCGAGCTCAATAAAAGAGCCCACAACCCCTCACTCGGGGCGCCAGTCCTCCGAT
TGACTGAGTCGCCCGGGTACCCGTGTATCCAATAAACCCTCTTGCAGTTGCATCCGACTTGTGGTCTCGC
TGTTCCTTGGGAGGGTCTCCTCTGAGTGATTGACTACCCGTCAGCGGGGGTCTTTCATTTGGGGGCTCGT
CCGGGATCGGGAGACCCCTGCCCAGGGACCACCGACCCACCACCGGGAGGTAAGCTGGCCAGCAACTTAT
CTGTGTCTGTCCGATTGTCTAGTGTCTATGACTGATTTTATGCGCCTGCGTCGGTACTAGTTAGCTAACT
AGCTCTGTATCTGGCGGACCCGTGGTGGAACTGACGAGTTCTGAACACCCGGCCGCAACCCTGGGAGACG
TCCCAGGGACTTTGGGGGCCGTTTTTGTGGCCCGACCTGAGGAAGGGAGTCGATGTGGAATCCGACCCCG
TCAGGATATGTGGTTCTGGTAGGAGACGAGAACCTAAAACAGTTCCCGCCTCCGTCTGAATTTTTGCTTT
CGGTTTGGAACCGAAGCCGCGCGTCTTGTCTGCTGCAGCATCGTTCTGTGTTGTCTCTGTCTGACTGTGT
TTCTGTATTTGTCTGAAAATTAGGGCCAGACTGTTACCACTCCCTTAAGTTTGACCTTAGATCACTGGAA
AGATGTCGAGCGGCTCGCTCACAACCAGTCGGTAGATGTCAAGAAGAGACGTTGGGTTACCTTCTGCTCT
GCAGAATGGCCAACCTTTAACGTCGGATGGCCGCGAGACGGCACCTTTAACCGAGACCTCATCACCCAGG
TTAAGATCAAGGTCTTTTCACCTGGCCCGCATGGACACCCAGACCAGGTCCCCTACATCGTGACCTGGGA
AGCCTTGGCTTTTGACCCCCCTCCCTGGGTCAAGCCCTTTGTACACCCTAAGCCTCCGCCTCCTCTTCTT
CCATCCGCGCCGTCTCTCCCCCTTGAACCTCCTCTTTCGACCCCGCCTCAATCCTCCCTTTATCCAGCCC
TCACTCCTTCTCTAGGCGCCGGCCGGATCCCAGTGTGGTGGTACGCTACCGGTCGCCACCATGGTGAGCA
AGGGCGAGGAGCTGTTCACCGGGGTGGTGCCCATCCTGGTCGAGCTGGACGGCGACGTAAACGGCCACAA
GTTCAGCGTGTCCGGCGAGGGCGAGGGCGATGCCACCTACGGCAAGCTGACCCTGAAGTTCATCTGCACC
ACCGGCAAGCTGCCCGTGCCCTGGCCCACCCTCGTGACCACCCTGACCTACGGCGTGCAGTGCTTCAGCC
GCTACCCCGACCACATGAAGCAGCACGACTTCTTCAAGTCCGCCATGCCCGAAGGCTACGTCCAGGAGCG
CACCATCTTCTTCAAGGACGACGGCAACTACAAGACCCGCGCCGAGGTGAAGTTCGAGGGCGACACCCTG
GTGAACCGCATCGAGCTGAAGGGCATCGACTTCAAGGAGGACGGCAACATCCTGGGGCACAAGCTGGAGT
ACAACTACAACAGCCACAACGTCTATATCATGGCCGACAAGCAGAAGAACGGCATCAAGGTGAACTTCAA
GATCCGCCACAACATCGAGGACGGCAGCGTGCAGCTCGCCGACCACTACCAGCAGAACACCCCCATCGGC
GACGGCCCCGTGCTGCTGCCCGACAACCACTACCTGAGCACCCAGTCCGCCCTGAGCAAAGACCCCAACG
AGAAGCGCGATCACATGGTCCTGCTGGAGTTCGTGACCGCCGCCGGGATCACTCTCGGCATGGACGAGCT
GTACAAGTCCGGAGGGGATCGGTGGAGCTCCACCGGTGGCGGCCGCTCTAGAGAGAATCTTTATTTTCAG
GGCGCCGCCAAATTCAAAGAAACCGCTGCTGCTAAATTCGAACGCCAGCACATGGACAGCGGAGGTGGAG
GTACTAGTCTCGAGATGACTACTGAAGTAGGCTCTGTGTCTGAAGTGAAGAAGGACTCTAGCCAGTTAGG
AACAGATGCAACCAAGGAAAAACCTAAAGAAGTAGCAGAAAATCAGCAGAATCAGTCTTCCGATCCAGAG
GAGGAAAAAGGTTCCCAGCCACCTCCTGCAGCTGAAAGCCAAAGTAGTCTACGCCGCCAGAAGAGAGAGA
AGGAAACATCGGAGAGCAGGGGTATTTCTCGGTTCATACCGCCATGGCTTAAGAAGCAAAAGTCATATAC
CTTAGTAGTGGCCAAAGATGGAGGAGATAAAAAAGAGCCTACCCAAGCTGTTGTTGAAGAACAGGTCTTA
GATAAAGAGGAACCCCTTCCAGAAGAACAGAGACAGGCTAAGGGTGATGCTGAAGAAATGGCTCAGAAGA
AACAAGAGATTAAAGTTGAAGTCAAGGAAGAAAAACCCTCAGTGAGCAAGGAAGAAAAACCCTCAGTGAG
CAAAGTGGAGATGCAGCCTACTGAATTAGTAAGTAAGGAGAGAGAAGAGAAGGTAAAAGAAACACAGGAA
GACAAATTAGAAGGAGGAGCAGCAAAAAGGGAGACCAAGGAAGTGCAGACCAATGAGCTGAAAGCAGAGA
AGGCATCTCAAAAAGTCACCAAGAAGACCAAAACTGTCCAGTGTAAAGTGACCCTCTTAGATGGCACCGA
ATACAGCTGTGACCTGGAGAAACATGCCAAGGGACAAGTGTTATTTGACAAAGTGTGTGAACACCTCAAT
CTCTTGGAGAAAGACTACTTTGGACTTTTGTTTCAGGAAAGCCCTGAGCAGAAAAACTGGTTAGATCCTG
CTAAAGAAATAAAGAGACAACTGAGAAACCTTCCATGGCTATTCACTTTTAATGTGAAGTTTTATCCTCC
TGATCCTTCTCAATTGACTGAAGATATCACCAGATACTTCTTGTGCCTTCAGCTCCGGCAGGACATTGCC
TCTGGCCGCCTGCCCTGCTCTTTTGTGACTCATGCTCTCCTGGGATCCTACACCCTGCAGGCTGAACTTG
GTGACTATGACCCAGAAGAACATGGCAGCATCGACCTCAGTGAATTCCAGTTTGCCCCTACTCAGACTAA
GGAGCTGGAAGAGAAGGTGGCAGAGCTGCACAAAACCCACAGGGGCTTATCGCCAGCACAAGCTGATTCC
CAGTTCTTAGAAAATGCAAAGAGGCTTTCCATGTATGGTGTTGACCTACATCATGCCAAGGACTCAGAAG
GTGTGGACATCAAGCTGGGCGTGTGTGCTAATGGACTTCTCATTTACAAAGACAGACTGCGAATCAATCG
TTTTGCTTGGCCGAAAATCTTAAAAATTTCCTATAAACGCAGTAACTTCTACATTAAAGTCAGACCGGCA
GAGCTGGAACAGTTTGAGAGTACCATTGGATTCAAACTGCCAAACCACCGGGCAGCGAAAAGACTATGGA
AAGTGTGCGTGGAGCATCATACTTTCTACAGGCTTGTTTCTCCAGAGCAGCCACCAAAAGCCAAGTTCCT
GACCTTGGGGTCCAAATTTCGCTATAGTGGCCGCACCCAAGCACAGACCCGCCAGGCCAGCACCCTCATA
GATAGGCCAGCACCACACTTTGAGCGCACTTCTAGTAAACGGGTCTCCAGGAGTCTAGATGGAGCTCCGA
TTGGTGTCATGGACCAAAGTCTTATGAAGGATTTTCCTGGCGCTGCTGGGGAGATTTCAGCCTATGGACC
TGGACTTGTCAGCATTGCCGTGGTACAAGATGGGGACGGCAGGAGGGAAGTGAGAAGCCCAACTAAAGCC
CCACATTTGCAGCTCATTGAAGGAAAGAAAAATTCCTTGAGAGTAGAAGGGGATAATATTTATGTCAGAC
ATAGCAATTTAATGTTGGAGGAACTGGATAAGGCCCAGGAGGACATACTGAAACATCAGGCTAGCATTAG
TGAACTCAAGCGCAATTTTATGGAATCCACACCTGAGCCGCGCCCTAATGAATGGGAAAAACGACGTATC
ACACCTCTGTCCCTACAGACACAAGGGAGTTCACATGAGACTCTGAATATAGTGGAGGAGAAGAAGCGGG
CAGAGGTTGGGAAAGACGAAAGAGTAATCACAGAAGAAATGAATGGTAAAGAGATATCACCTGGGAGTGG
TCCTGGGGAGATTCGTAAGGTGGAGCCTGTGACACAAAAAGACTCCACCTCCCTGTCTTCTGAGAGCAGC
AGCAGCAGCAGTGAGAGTGAGGAGGAAGACGTGGGAGAGTACCGTCCCCACCACCGAGTGACCGAGGGCA
CCATCAGGGAGGAACAGGAGTATGAAGAAGAGGTGGAGGAAGAACCCCGCCCGGCAGCCAAGGTAGTAGA
GAGGGAGGAAGCAGTGCCCGAAGCCAGCCCAGTCACACAAGCAGGTGCCAGTGTAATCACAGTAGAAACA
GTGATCCAGGAAAATGTAGGTGCCCAAAAGATACCCGGAGAGAAGAGTGTACACGAAGGCGCTCTTAAGC
AAGACATGGGAGAAGAAGCAGAGGAAGAGCCACAGAAAGTTAACGGAGAGGTGTCCCATGTTGACATTGA
TGTTTTGCCACAAATTATTTGTTGTTCAGAGCCACCAGTGGTAAAAACAGAGATGGTAACAATTTCTGAT
GCCTCACAAAGGACAGAAATCTCCACCAAGGAAGTCCCCATTGTCCAAACTGAGACCAAAACCATCACAT
ATGAGTCTCCACAGATTGATGGCGGGGCTGGTGGTGATTCGGGCACGTTACTGACCGCACAAACCATCAC
ATCTGAGTCCGTGTCAACAACGACAACCACACACATCACCAAGACTGTAAAAGGTGGAATTTCTGAAACA
AGAATTGAGAAACGCATTGTGATCACAGGAGATGGAGATATTGATCATGACCAGGCACTGGCTCAGGCGA
TCAGGGAAGCCAGAGAGCAGCACCCTGACATGTCGGTCACAAGAGTGGTGGTACACAAAGAAACAGAGTT
GGCTGAGGAAGGGGAAGATTAACCGCGGGCCCGGGATCCACCGGATCTAGATAACTGATCATAATCAGCC
ATACCACATTTGTAGAGGTTTTACTTGCTTTAAAAAACCTCCCACACCTCCCCCTGAACCTGAAACATAA
AATGAATGCAATTCGCCAGCACAGTGGTCGACCCTGTGGAATGTGTGTCAGTTAGGGTGTGGAAAGTCCC
CAGGCTCCCCAGCAGGCAGAAGTATGCAAAGCATGCATCTCAATTAGTCAGCAACCAGGTGTGGAAAGTC
CCCAGGCTCCCCAGCAGGCAGAAGTATGCAAAGCATGCATCTCAATTAGTCAGCAACCATAGTCCCGCCC
CTAACTCCGCCCATCCCGCCCCTAACTCCGCCCAGTTCCGCCCATTCTCCGCCCCATGGCTGACTAATTT
TTTTTATTTATGCAGAGGCCGAGGCCGCCTCGGCCTCTGAGCTATTCCAGAAGTAGTGAGGAGGCTTTTT
TGGAGGCCTAGGCTTTTGCAAAAAGCTTGAGCACGTGTTGACAATTAATCATCGGCATAGTATATCGGCA
TAGTATAATACGACAAGGTGAGGAACTAAACCATGGCCAAGCCTTTGTCTCAAGAAGAATCCACCCTCAT
TGAAAGAGCAACGGCTACAATCAACAGCATCCCCATCTCTGAAGACTACAGCGTCGCCAGCGCAGCTCTC
TCTAGCGACGGCCGCATCTTCACTGGTGTCAATGTATATCATTTTACTGGGGGACCTTGTGCAGAACTCG
TGGTGCTGGGCACTGCTGCTGCTGCGGCAGCTGGCAACCTGACTTGTATCGTCGCGATCGGAAATGAGAA
CAGGGGCATCTTGAGCCCCTGCGGACGGTGCCGACAGGTGCTTCTCGATCTGCATCCTGGGATCAAAGCC
ATAGTGAAGGACAGTGATGGACAGCCGACGGCAGTTGGGATTCGTGAATTGCTGCCCTCTGGTTATGTGT
GGGAGGGCTAAGCACTTCATCGATAAAATAAAAGATTTTATTTAGTCTCCAGAAAAAGGGGGGAATGAAA
GACCCCACCTGTAGGTTTGGCAAGCTAGCTTAAGTAACGCCATTTTGCAAGGCATGGAAAAATACATAAC
TGAGAATAGAGAAGTTCAGATCAAGGTCAGGAACAGATGGAACAGCTGAATATGGGCCAAACAGGATATC
TGTGGTAAGCAGTTCCTGCCCCGGCTCAGGGCCAAGAACAGATGGAACAGCTGAATATGGGCCAAACAGG
ATATCTGTGGTAAGCAGTTCCTGCCCCGGCTCAGGGCCAAGAACAGATGGTCCCCAGATGCGGTCCAGCC
CTCAGCAGTTTCTAGAGAACCATCAGATGTTTCCAGGGTGCCCCAAGGACCTGAAATGACCCTGTGCCTT
ATTTGAACTAACCAATCAGTTCGCTTCTCGCTTCTGTTCGCGCGCTTCTGCTCCCCGAGCTCAATAAAAG
AGCCCACAACCCCTCACTCGGGGCGCCAGTCCTCCGATTGACTGAGTCGCCCGGGTACCCGTGTATCCAA
TAAACCCTCTTGCAGTTGCATCCGACTTGTGGTCTCGCTGTTCCTTGGGAGGGTCTCCTCTGAGTGATTG
ACTACCCGTCAGCGGGGGTCTTTCATTTCCGACTTGTGGTCTCGCTGCCTTGGGAGGGTCTCCTCTGAGT
GATTGACTACCCGTCAGCGGGGGTCTTCACATGCAGCATGTATCAAAATTAATTTGGTTTTTTTTCTTAA
GTATTTACATTAAATGGCCATAGTTGCATTAATGAATCGGCCAACGCGCGGGGAGAGGCGGTTTGCGTAT
TGGCGCTCTTCCGCTTCCTCGCTCACTGACTCGCTGCGCTCGGTCGTTCGGCTGCGGCGAGCGGTATCAG
CTCACTCAAAGGCGGTAATACGGTTATCCACAGAATCAGGGGATAACGCAGGAAAGAACATGTGAGCAAA
AGGCCAGCAAAAGGCCAGGAACCGTAAAAAGGCCGCGTTGCTGGCGTTTTTCCATAGGCTCCGCCCCCCT
GACGAGCATCACAAAAATCGACGCTCAAGTCAGAGGTGGCGAAACCCGACAGGACTATAAAGATACCAGG
CGTTTCCCCCTGGAAGCTCCCTCGTGCGCTCTCCTGTTCCGACCCTGCCGCTTACCGGATACCTGTCCGC
CTTTCTCCCTTCGGGAAGCGTGGCGCTTTCTCATAGCTCACGCTGTAGGTATCTCAGTTCGGTGTAGGTC
GTTCGCTCCAAGCTGGGCTGTGTGCACGAACCCCCCGTTCAGCCCGACCGCTGCGCCTTATCCGGTAACT
ATCGTCTTGAGTCCAACCCGGTAAGACACGACTTATCGCCACTGGCAGCAGCCACTGGTAACAGGATTAG
CAGAGCGAGGTATGTAGGCGGTGCTACAGAGTTCTTGAAGTGGTGGCCTAACTACGGCTACACTAGAAGG
ACAGTATTTGGTATCTGCGCTCTGCTGAAGCCAGTTACCTTCGGAAAAAGAGTTGGTAGCTCTTGATCCG
GCAAACAAACCACCGCTGGTAGCGGTGGTTTTTTTGTTTGCAAGCAGCAGATTACGCGCAGAAAAAAAGG
ATCTCAAGAAGATCCTTTGATCTTTTCTACGGGGTCTGACGCTCAGTGGAACGAAAACTCACGTTAAGGG
ATTTTGGTCATGAGATTATCAAAAAGGATCTTCACCTAGATCCTTTTAAATTAAAAATGAAGTTTGCGGC
CGCAAATCAATCTAAAGTATATATGAGTAAACTTGGTCTGACAGTTACCAATGCTTAATCAGTGAGGCAC
CTATCTCAGCGATCTGTCTATTTCGTTCATCCATAGTTGCCTGACTCCCCGTCGTGTAGATAACTACGAT
ACGGGAGGGCTTACCATCTGGCCCCAGTGCTGCAATGATACCGCGAGACCCACGCTCACCGGCTCCAGAT
TTATCAGCAATAAACCAGCCAGCCGGAAGGGCCGAGCGCAGAAGTGGTCCTGCAACTTTATCCGCCTCCA
TCCAGTCTATTAATTGTTGCCGGGAAGCTAGAGTAAGTAGTTCGCCAGTTAATAGTTTGCGCAACGTTGT
TGCCATTGCTACAGGCATCGTGGTGTCACGCTCGTCGTTTGGTATGGCTTCATTCAGCTCCGGTTCCCAA
CGATCAAGGCGAGTTACATGATCCCCCATGTTGTGCAAAAAAGCGGTTAGCTCCTTCGGTCCTCCGATCG
TTGTCAGAAGTAAGTTGGCCGCAGTGTTATCACTCATGGTTATGGCAGCACTGCATAATTCTCTTACTGT
CATGCCATCCGTAAGATGCTTTTCTGTGACTGGTGAGTACTCAACCAAGTCATTCTGAGAATAGTGTATG
CGGCGACCGAGTTGCTCTTGCCCGGCGTCAACACGGGATAATACCGCGCCACATAGCAGAACTTTAAAAG
TGCTCATCATTGGAAAACGTTCTTCGGGGCGAAAACTCTCAAGGATCTTACCGCTGTTGAGATCCAGTTC
GATGTAACCCACTCGTGCACCCAACTGATCTTCAGCATCTTTTACTTTCACCAGCGTTTCTGGGTGAGCA
AAAACAGGAAGGCAAAATGCCGCAAAAAAGGGAATAAGGGCGACACGGAAATGTTGAATACTCATACTCT
TCCTTTTTCAATATTATTGAAGCATTTATCAGGGTTATTGTCTCATGAGCGGATACATATTTGAATGTAT
TTAGAAAAATAAACAAATAGGGGTTCCGCGCACATTTCCCCGAAAAGTGCCAC
Features (pLannotate 1.2.2; 19 found; start..end, strand, type, name):
      8..477     +  LTR            LTR: long terminal repeat from Moloney murine leukemia virus
    601..875     +  misc_feature   MESV Ψ (fragment): packaging signal of murine embryonic stem cell virus
    934..1350    +  CDS            gag (truncated): truncated Moloney murine leukemia virus (MMLV) gag gene lacking the start codon
   1391..2107    +  CDS            EGFP: EGFP is a basic (constitutively fluorescent) green fluorescent protein published in 1996, derived from Aequorea victoria. It is reported to be a rapidly-maturing weak dimer with moderate acid sensitivity.
   2134..2152    +  misc_feature   MCS (fragment): pBluescript multiple cloning site
   2153..2172    +  CDS            capTEV™ (fragment): composite tag for in vivo biotinylation, TEV protease cleavage, and 6xHis tagging
   2186..2230    +  CDS            S-Tag: affinity and epitope tag derived from pancreatic ribonuclease A
   2255..5269    +  CDS            EPB41L2: E41L2_HUMAN - Experimental evidence at protein level: Swiss-Prot protein existence level 1. Required for dynein-dynactin complex and NUMA1 recruitment at the mitotic cell cortex during anaphase (PubMed:23870127). From Homo sapiens (Human).
   5272..5294    +  misc_feature   MCS (fragment): multiple cloning site
   5306..5390    +  CDS            large T antigen (fragment): large T antigen from SV40 (simian virus 40)
   5433..5762    +  promoter       SV40 promoter: SV40 enhancer and early promoter
   5777..5824    +  promoter       EM7 promoter: synthetic bacterial promoter&nbsp
   5843..6241    +  CDS            BSD: blasticidin S deaminase; Aspergillus terreus BSD; confers resistance to blasticidin
   6294..6887    +  LTR            LTR: long terminal repeat from Moloney murine leukemia virus
   6896..6942    +  LTR            5' LTR (truncated) (fragment): truncated long terminal repeat from Moloney murine sarcoma virus
   7025..7073    -  CDS            lacI (fragment): lac repressor; lacI; The lac repressor binds to the lac operator to inhibit transcription in E. coli. This inhibition can be relieved by adding lactose or isopropyl-β-D-thiogalactopyranoside (IPTG).
   7259..7847    -  rep_origin     ori: high-copy-number ColE1/pMB1/pBR322/pUC origin of replication
   8025..8885    -  CDS            AmpR: β-lactamase; bla; confers resistance to ampicillin, carbenicillin, and related antibiotics
   8886..8990    -  promoter       AmpR promoter: bla
