[The description below was written by a language model from this plasmid's Addgene catalogue record and pLannotate feature annotations shown in this document.]
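Description:
pTK82_GFP-4.1G is a pBABE-based Moloney murine leukemia virus retroviral vector of about 9 kb for expressing GFP-tagged human 4.1G (EPB41L2) in mammalian cells. In bacteria it is maintained through a high-copy ColE1/pUC-type origin and selected with ampicillin via the β-lactamase gene and its promoter. The transferable region is flanked by MMLV long terminal repeats and includes a packaging signal and a truncated gag segment lacking its start codon. Together these allow the transcribed genome to be encapsidated when the plasmid is introduced into a packaging cell line that supplies the viral proteins in trans.

The record gives the promoter only as "pBABE". No separate internal promoter is annotated upstream of the fusion, which is consistent with transcription from the 5′ LTR. The reading frame begins with EGFP, followed by a short linker region that the annotation matches to a TEV-cleavage-tag fragment and an S-Tag. It then continues into the full EPB41L2 coding sequence, which was cloned between XhoI and SacII sites. The product is therefore 4.1G carrying an N-terminal tag that allows both fluorescence imaging and affinity capture.

Downstream, an SV40 enhancer/early promoter paired with a bacterial EM7 promoter drives blasticidin S deaminase, so transduced cells that have integrated the provirus can be selected with blasticidin. The small large T antigen and lacI matches appear to be residual backbone fragments. The associated study concerns cortical dynein and spindle positioning in anaphase, and 4.1G is annotated as required for recruiting dynein-dynactin and NuMA to the mitotic cell cortex. The plasmid is thus suited to making stable cell lines for following 4.1G localization and isolating its interacting partners.
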