Addgene plasmid #46353: pTK82_GFP-4.1G
Depositing lab: Iain Cheeseman. Depositing organization: Whitehead Institute for Biomedical Research. Publication: Cortical dynein and asymmetric membrane elongation coordinately position the spindle in anaphase. Kiyomitsu T, Cheeseman IM. Cell. 2013 Jul 18;154(2):391-402. doi: 10.1016/j.cell.2013.06.010. PubMed 23870127.
Backbone
  Vector backbone: pBABE
  Backbone size w/o insert (bp): 6000
  Total vector size (bp): 9013
  Vector type: Mammalian Expression, Retroviral
  Selectable markers: Blasticidin
Growth in bacteria
  Bacterial resistance: Ampicillin, 100 μg/mL
  Growth temperature: 37°C
  Growth strain: DH5alpha
  Copy number: Unknown
Gene/Insert
  Gene/Insert name: 4.1G (alt name: EPB41L2)
  Species: H. sapiens (human)
  Entrez Gene: EPB41L2 (a.k.a. 4.1-G, 4.1G)
  Promoter: pBABE
  Tag / fusion protein: GFP (N terminal on backbone)
  Cloning method: Restriction Enzyme; 5′ cloning site XhoI (not destroyed); 3′ cloning site SacII (not destroyed)
  Sequencing primers: 5′ GGCATGGACGAGCTGTACAAG; 3′ GCATTCATTTTATGTTTCAGG
Terms and licenses: Academic/Nonprofit Terms; Industry Terms: Not Available to Industry
How to cite: pTK82_GFP-4.1G was a gift from Iain Cheeseman (Addgene plasmid # 46353 ; http://n2t.net/addgene:46353 ; RRID:Addgene_46353)
