>Addgene plasmid #46353 | pTK82_GFP-4.1G | addgene partial sequence | sequence record 67872 | EGFP_C
ACGAGCTGTACAAGTCCGGAGGGGATCGGTGGAGCTCCACCGGTGGCGGCCGCTCTAGAGAGAATCTTTA
TTTTCAGGGCGCCGCCAAATTCAAAGAAACCGCTGCTGCTAAATTCGAACGCCAGCACATGGACAGCGGA
GGTGGAGGTACTAGTCTCGAGATGACTACTGAAGTAGGCTCTGTGTCTGAAGTGAAGAAGGACTCTAGCC
AGTTAGGAACAGATGCAACCAAGGAAAAACCTAAAGAAGTAGCAGAAAATCAGCAGAATCAGTCTTCCGA
TCCAGAGGAGGAAAAAGGTTCCCAGCCACCTCCTGCAGCTGAAAGCCAAAGTAGTCTACGCCGCCAGAAG
AGAGAGAAGGAAACATCGGAGAGCAGGGGTATTTCTCGGTTCATACCGCCATGGCTTAAGAAGCAAAAGT
CATATACCTTAGTAGTGGCCAAAGATGGAGGAGATAAAAAAGAGCCTACCCAAGCTGTTGTTGAAGAACA
GGTCTTAGATAAAGAGGAACCCCTTCCAGAAGAACAGAGACAGGCTAAGGGTGATGCTGAAGAAATGGCT
CAGAAGAAACAAGAGATTAAAGTTGAAGTCAAGGAAGAAAAACCCTCAGTGAGCAAGGAAGAAAAACCCT
CAGTGAGCAAAGTGGAGATGCAGCCTACTGAATTAGTAAGTAAGGAGAGAGAAGAGAAGGTAAAAGAAAC
ACAGGAAGACAAATTAGAAGGAGGAGCAGCAAAAAGGGAGACCAAGGAAGTGCAGACCAATGAGCTGAAA
GCAGAGAAGGCATCTCAAAAAGTCACCAAGAAGACCAAAACTGTCCAGTGTAAAGTGACCCTCTTAGATG
GCACCGAATACAGCTGTGACCTGGA
